Addgene plasmid #213385: TACR1-DuET
Purpose: The DuET construct encodes the named human GPCR engineered with a cleaved hemagglutinin signal peptide, a 5' FLAG and a 3' 1D4 epitope tag optimized for expression in mammalian cells and proteomics studies.
Depositing lab: Thomas Sakmar. Depositing organization: Rockefeller University. Publication: Multiplexed selectivity screening of anti-GPCR antibodies. Dahl L, Kotliar IB, Bendes A, Dodig-Crnkovic T, Fromm S, Elofsson A, Uhlen M, Sakmar TP, Schwenk JM. Sci Adv. 2023 May 3;9(18):eadf9297. doi: 10.1126/sciadv.adf9297. Epub 2023 May 3. PubMed 37134173.
Backbone
  Vector backbone: pcDNA 3.1 (+)
  Vector type: Mammalian Expression
Growth in bacteria
  Bacterial resistance: Ampicillin, 100 μg/mL
  Growth temperature: 37°C
  Growth strain: DH5alpha
  Copy number: High Copy
Gene/Insert
  Gene/Insert name: TACR1 (alt names: Tachykinin receptor 1; NK1R, NKIR, SPR, TAC1R)
  Species: H. sapiens (human)
  Entrez Gene: TACR1 (a.k.a. NK1R, NKIR, SPR, TAC1R)
  Promoter: CMV, T7
  Tag / fusion protein: FLAG (N terminal on insert); 1D4 (C terminal on insert)
  Cloning method: Gibson Cloning
Terms and licenses: Academic/Nonprofit Terms; Industry Terms: Not Available to Industry
Depositor comments: Class: A, Family: Tachykinin. Ensembl ID: ENSG00000115353, Uniprot ID: P25103
How to cite: TACR1-DuET was a gift from Thomas Sakmar (Addgene plasmid # 213385 ; http://n2t.net/addgene:213385 ; RRID:Addgene_213385)
