[The description below was written by a language model from this plasmid's Addgene catalogue record and pLannotate feature annotations shown in this document.]
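Description:
TACR1-DuET is a mammalian expression plasmid built on the pcDNA 3.1 (+) backbone that carries the human tachykinin receptor 1 (TACR1, also known as NK1R), a class A G protein-coupled receptor of the tachykinin family that responds preferentially to substance P. The 6,761-nt sequenced record shows the standard pcDNA architecture. A high-copy ColE1/pUC-type origin and a β-lactamase gene allow propagation and ampicillin selection in E. coli, and an f1 origin is also present. An SV40 early promoter drives a neomycin phosphotransferase cassette with an SV40 polyadenylation signal, which can be used to select stably transfected mammalian cells. The short lac-region, bom, ble and truncated-LTR hits in the annotation appear to be small backbone remnants or partial matches, not functional modules.

The receptor open reading frame, which spans the numbering origin of the record, is transcribed from the CMV immediate-early enhancer/promoter and terminated by the bovine growth hormone polyadenylation signal. A T7 promoter sits between CMV and the insert and could support in vitro transcription. In the "DuET" (dual epitope tag) design, the receptor is preceded by a cleavable hemagglutinin signal peptide, a type of leader generally used to promote membrane insertion and surface delivery. An N-terminal FLAG tag follows it, and the receptor ends in a C-terminal 1D4 epitope. The feature table detects the FLAG sequence just upstream of the coding region, as a partial 3xFLAG match, but does not annotate the signal peptide or the 1D4 tag separately.

According to the record, the construct is optimized for expression in mammalian cells and for proteomics studies. The two tags at opposite termini give antibody-independent handles for capture and detection of the receptor. The associated publication concerns multiplexed selectivity screening of anti-GPCR antibodies.
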