Features (pLannotate 1.2.2; 21 found; start..end, strand, type, name):
    526..546     -  CDS            3xFLAG (fragment): three tandem FLAG® epitope tags
    645..663     -  promoter       T7 promoter: promoter for bacteriophage T7 RNA polymerase
    679..712     -  LTR            5' LTR (truncated) (fragment): truncated 5' long terminal repeat (LTR) from HIV-1
    708..911     -  promoter       CMV promoter: human cytomegalovirus (CMV) immediate early promoter
    912..1291    -  enhancer       CMV enhancer: human cytomegalovirus immediate early enhancer
   1446..1498    +  misc_feature   bom (fragment): basis of mobility region from pBR322
   1557..1661    +  promoter       AmpR promoter: bla
   1662..2522    +  CDS            AmpR: β-lactamase; bla; confers resistance to ampicillin, carbenicillin, and related antibiotics
   2693..3281    +  rep_origin     ori: high-copy-number ColE1/pMB1/pBR322/pUC origin of replication
   3464..3556    +  CDS            lacI (fragment): lac repressor; lacI; The lac repressor binds to the lac operator to inhibit transcription in E. coli. This inhibition can be relieved by adding lactose or isopropyl-β-D-thiogalactopyranoside (IPTG).
   3569..3590    +  protein_bind   CAP binding site: CAP binding activates transcription in the presence of cAMP. E. coli catabolite activator protein
   3605..3635    +  promoter       lac promoter: promoter for the E. coli lac operon
   3643..3659    +  protein_bind   lac operator: The lac repressor binds to the lac operator to inhibit transcription in E. coli. This inhibition can be relieved by adding lactose or isopropyl-β-D-thiogalactopyranoside (IPTG). lac repressor encoded by lacI
   3732..3853    -  polyA_signal   SV40 poly(A) signal: SV40 polyadenylation signal
   3848..4006    -  CDS            ble (fragment): BLE_KLEPN - Experimental evidence at protein level: Swiss-Prot protein existence level 1. Binding protein with a strong affinity to the bleomycin family of antibiotics. Binds to CL990; an antimitotic-antibiotic compound. From Klebsiella pneumoniae.
   4030..4821    -  CDS            neo: KKA2_KLEPN - Also known as kan, nptII. Experimental evidence at protein level: Swiss-Prot protein existence level 1. Resistance to kanamycin, neomycin, paromomycin, ribostamycin, butirosin and gentamicin B. From Klebsiella pneumoniae.
   4888..5217    -  promoter       SV40 promoter: SV40 enhancer and early promoter
   5231..5659    -  rep_origin     f1 ori (sequence partly withheld): f1 bacteriophage origin of replication; arrow indicates direction of (+) strand synthesis
   5680..5701    -  promoter       SV40 promoter (fragment): SV40 enhancer and early promoter
   5705..5929    -  polyA_signal   bGH poly(A) signal: bovine growth hormone polyadenylation signal
   6054..513     -  CDS            TACR1 (across the origin): NK1R_HUMAN - Also known as NK1R, TAC1R. Experimental evidence at protein level: Swiss-Prot protein existence level 1. This is a receptor for the tachykinin neuropeptide substance P. It is probably associated with G proteins that activate a phosphatidylinositol-calcium second messenger system. The rank order of affinity of this receptor to tachykinins is: substance P > substance K > neuromedin-K. From Homo sapiens (Human).
>Addgene plasmid #213385 | TACR1-DuET | addgene full sequence | sequence record 430892 | Addgene NGS Result
GGTGGTACTATAGTAGCCCTGTGGGAAGGCCAGGAGCAGGGCCAGGACCCATATGACACAGATCACGACT
TTAGTAGCTGTGGCGCTCAACCGGGGCTGCAGAGGATGGATAATAGCCATGTACCTGTCAAAAGCCACCG
CTGTCATAGAGTATATGGAAGCAAAAACTGCCGCGATTGGAAAAAAGTTGTGGAACTTGCAGTAGAAGAG
GCCGTAATACCATTCATTATGAACGGCGTATGTAAAATTAACGACTGTGTTGAAGGCTGCCATGCTGGCC
TCAGCAAAGGCCAGGTTCACGAGAAAGTAGTTAGTCACCGTCCGCATTCTTTTGTGGGCCAGGATTATCC
ACATGACCACCACGTTCCCAACGACACTCGTCACCACAATAACGGTATAGGCGGCGGCCCACAATACGAT
CTGCCAAGCAGGCTGCACGAACTGATTGGGTTCACTGGTATTCGTACTAATATTAGGTGAGAGATCTGAG
TCCACAGGCAACACATTATCCATATCGATGCTGGCGTCATCATCGTCCTTGTAGTCGGCGAATACCAGGC
AGAAGATGTAGCTCAGGGCGATGATCGTCTTCATGGTGGCGCGGCCGCTAAGCTTAAGTTTAAACGCTAG
CCAGCTTGGGTCTCCCTATAGTGAGTCGTATTAATTTCGATAAGCCAGTAAGCAGTGGGTTCTCTAGTTA
GCCAGAGAGCTCTGCTTATATAGACCTCCCACCGTACACGCCTACCGCCCATTTGCGTCAATGGGGCGGA
GTTGTTACGACATTTTGGAAAGTCCCGTTGATTTTGGTGCCAAAACAAACTCCCATTGACGTCAATGGGG
TGGAGACTTGGAAATCCCCGTGAGTCAAACCGCTATCCACGCCCATTGATGTACTGCCAAAACCGCATCA
CCATGGTAATAGCGATGACTAATACGTAGATGTACTGCCAAGTAGGAAAGTCCCATAAGGTCATGTACTG
GGCATAATGCCAGGCGGGCCATTTACCGTCATTGACGTCAATAGGGGGCGTACTTGGCATATGATACACT
TGATGTACTGCCAAGTGGGCAGTTTACCGTAAATACTCCACCCATTGACGTCAATGGAAAGTCCCTATTG
GCGTTACTATGGGAACATACGTCATTATTGACGTCAATGGGCGGGGGTCGTTGGGCGGTCAGCCAGGCGG
GCCATTTACCGTAAGTTATGTAACGCGGAACTCCATATATGGGCTATGAACTAATGACCCCGTAATTGAT
TACTATTAATAACTAGTCAATAATCAATGTCAACGCGTATATCTGGCCCGTACATCGCGAAGCAGCGCAA
AACGCCTAACCCTAAGCAGATTCTTCATGCAAATGTCGGTCAAGCCTTGCCTTGTTGTAGCTTAAATTTT
GCTCGCGCACTACTCAGCGACCTCCAACACACAAGCAGGGAGCAGATACTGGCTTAACTATGCGGCATCA
GAGCAGATTGTACTGAGAGTGCACCATAGGGGATCGGGAGATCTCCCGATCCGTCGACGTCAGGTGGCAC
TTTTCGGGGAAATGTGCGCGGAACCCCTATTTGTTTATTTTTCTAAATACATTCAAATATGTATCCGCTC
ATGAGACAATAACCCTGATAAATGCTTCAATAATATTGAAAAAGGAAGAGTATGAGTATTCAACATTTCC
GTGTCGCCCTTATTCCCTTTTTTGCGGCATTTTGCCTTCCTGTTTTTGCTCACCCAGAAACGCTGGTGAA
AGTAAAAGATGCTGAAGATCAGTTGGGTGCACGAGTGGGTTACATCGAACTGGATCTCAACAGCGGTAAG
ATCCTTGAGAGTTTTCGCCCCGAAGAACGTTTTCCAATGATGAGCACTTTTAAAGTTCTGCTATGTGGCG
CGGTATTATCCCGTATTGACGCCGGGCAAGAGCAACTCGGTCGCCGCATACACTATTCTCAGAATGACTT
GGTTGAGTACTCACCAGTCACAGAAAAGCATCTTACGGATGGCATGACAGTAAGAGAATTATGCAGTGCT
GCCATAACCATGAGTGATAACACTGCGGCCAACTTACTTCTGACAACGATCGGAGGACCGAAGGAGCTAA
CCGCTTTTTTGCACAACATGGGGGATCATGTAACTCGCCTTGATCGTTGGGAACCGGAGCTGAATGAAGC
CATACCAAACGACGAGCGTGACACCACGATGCCTGTAGCAATGGCAACAACGTTGCGCAAACTATTAACT
GGCGAACTACTTACTCTAGCTTCCCGGCAACAATTAATAGACTGGATGGAGGCGGATAAAGTTGCAGGAC
CACTTCTGCGCTCGGCCCTTCCGGCTGGCTGGTTTATTGCTGATAAATCTGGAGCCGGTGAGCGTGGGTC
TCGCGGTATCATTGCAGCACTGGGGCCAGATGGTAAGCCCTCCCGTATCGTAGTTATCTACACGACGGGG
AGTCAGGCAACTATGGATGAACGAAATAGACAGATCGCTGAGATAGGTGCCTCACTGATTAAGCATTGGT
AACTGTCAGACCAAGTTTACTCATATATACTTTAGATTGATTTAAAACTTCATTTTTAATTTAAAAGGAT
CTAGGTGAAGATCCTTTTTGATAATCTCATGACCAAAATCCCTTAACGTGAGTTTTCGTTCCACTGAGCG
TCAGACCCCGTAGAAAAGATCAAAGGATCTTCTTGAGATCCTTTTTTTCTGCGCGTAATCTGCTGCTTGC
AAACAAAAAAACCACCGCTACCAGCGGTGGTTTGTTTGCCGGATCAAGAGCTACCAACTCTTTTTCCGAA
GGTAACTGGCTTCAGCAGAGCGCAGATACCAAATACCGTTCTTCTAGTGTAGCCGTAGTTAGGCCACCAC
TTCAAGAACTCTGTAGCACCGCCTACATACCTCGCTCTGCTAATCCTGTTACCAGTGGCTGCTGCCAGTG
GCGATAAGTCGTGTCTTACCGGGTTGGACTCAAGACGATAGTTACCGGATAAGGCGCAGCGGTCGGGCTG
AACGGGGGGTTCGTGCACACAGCCCAGCTTGGAGCGAACGACCTACACCGAACTGAGATACCTACAGCGT
GAGCTATGAGAAAGCGCCACGCTTCCCGAAGGGAGAAAGGCGGACAGGTATCCGGTAAGCGGCAGGGTCG
GAACAGGAGAGCGCACGAGGGAGCTTCCAGGGGGAAACGCCTGGTATCTTTATAGTCCTGTCGGGTTTCG
CCACCTCTGACTTGAGCGTCGATTTTTGTGATGCTCGTCAGGGGGGCGGAGCCTATGGAAAAACGCCAGC
AACGCGGCCTTTTTACGGTTCCTGGCCTTTTGCTGGCCTTTTGCTCACATGTTCTTTCCTGCGTTATCCC
CTGATTCTGTGGATAACCGTATTACCGCCTTTGAGTGAGCTGATACCGCTCGCCGCAGCCGAACGACCGA
GCGCAGCGAGTCAGTGAGCGAGGAAGCGGAAGAGCGCCCAATACGCAAACCGCCTCTCCCCGCGCGTTGG
CCGATTCATTAATGCAGCTGGCACGACAGGTTTCCCGACTGGAAAGCGGGCAGTGAGCGCAACGCAATTA
ATGTGAGTTAGCTCACTCATTAGGCACCCCAGGCTTTACACTTTATGCTTCCGGCTCGTATGTTGTGTGG
AATTGTGAGCGGATAACAATTTCACACAGGAAACAGCTATGACCATGATTACGCCAAGCTCTAGCTAGAG
GTCGACGGTATACAGACATGATAAGATACATTGATGAGTTTGGACAAACCACAACTAGAATGCAGTGAAA
AAAATGCTTTATTTGTGAAATTTGTGATGCTATTGCTTTATTTGTAACCATTATAAGCTGCAATAAACAA
GTTGGGGTGGGCGAAGAACTCCAGCATGAGATCCCCGCGCTGGAGGATCATCCAGCCGGCGTCCCGGAAA
ACGATTCCGAAGCCCAACCTTTCATAGAAGGCGGCGGTGGAATCGAAATCTCGTGATGGCAGGTTGGGCG
TCGCTTGGTCGGTCATTTCGAACCCCAGAGTCCCGCTCAGAAGAACTCGTCAAGAAGGCGATAGAAGGCG
ATGCGCTGCGAATCGGGAGCGGCGATACCGTAAAGCACGAGGAAGCGGTCAGCCCATTCGCCGCCAAGCT
CTTCAGCAATATCACGGGTAGCCAACGCTATGTCCTGATAGCGGTCCGCCACACCCAGCCGGCCACAGTC
GATGAATCCAGAAAAGCGGCCATTTTCCACCATGATATTCGGCAAGCAGGCATCGCCATGGGTCACGACG
AGATCCTCGCCGTCGGGCATGCGCGCCTTGAGCCTGGCGAACAGTTCGGCTGGCGCGAGCCCCTGATGCT
CTTCGTCCAGATCATCCTGATCGACAAGACCGGCTTCCATCCGAGTACGTGCTCGCTCGATGCGATGTTT
CGCTTGGTGGTCGAATGGGCAGGTAGCCGGATCAAGCGTATGCAGCCGCCGCATTGCATCAGCCATGATG
GATACTTTCTCGGCAGGAGCAAGGTGAGATGACAGGAGATCCTGCCCCGGCACTTCGCCCAATAGCAGCC
AGTCCCTTCCCGCTTCAGTGACAACGTCGAGCACAGCTGCGCAAGGAACGCCCGTCGTGGCCAGCCACGA
TAGCCGCGCTGCCTCGTCCTGCAGTTCATTCAGGGCACCGGACAGGTCGGTCTTGACAAAAAGAACCGGG
CGCCCCTGCGCTGACAGCCGGAACACGGCGGCATCAGAGCAGCCGATTGTCTGTTGTGCCCAGTCATAGC
CGAATAGCCTCTCCACCCAAGCGGCCGGAGAACCTGCGTGCAATCCATCTTGTTCAATCATGCGAAACGA
TCCTCATCCTGTCTCTTGATCAGATCCGAAAATGGATATACAAGCTCCCGGGAGCTTTTTGCAAAAGCCT
AGGCCTCCAAAAAAGCCTCCTCACTACTTCTGGAATAGCTCAGAGGCAGAGGCGGCCTCGGCCTCTGCAT
AAATAAAAAAAATTAGTCAGCCATGGGGCGGAGAATGGGCGGAACTGGGCGGAGTTAGGGGCGGGATGGG
CGGAGTTAGGGGCGGGACTATGGTTGCTGACTAATTGAGATGCATGCTTTGCATACTTCTGCCTGCTGGG
GAGCCTGGGGACTTTCCACACCTGGTTGCTGACTAATTGAGATGCATGCTTTGCATACTTCTGCCTGCTG
GGGAGCCTGGGGACTTTCCACACCCTAACTGACACACATTCCACAGAATTAATTCGCGTTAAATTTTTGT
TAAATCAGCTCATTTTTTAACCAATAGGCCGAAATCGGCAAAATCCCTTATAAATCAAAAGAATAGACCG
AGATAGGGT
[37 nt withheld, positions 5330-5366]
AAAGAACGTGGACTCCAACGTCAAAGG
[49 nt withheld, positions 5394-5442]
T
[91 nt withheld, positions 5444-5534]
G
[124 nt withheld, positions 5536-5659]
GGGGATACCCCCTAGAGCCCCAGCTGGTTCTTTCCGCCTCAGAAGCCATAGAGCCCACCGCATCCCCAGC
ATGCCTGCTATTGTCTTCCCAATCCTCCCCCTTGCTGTCCTGCCCCACCCCACCCCCCAGAATAGAATGA
CACCTACTCAGACAATGCGATGCAATTTCCTCATTTTATTAGGAAAGGACAGTGGGAGTGGCACCTTCCA
GGGTCAAGGAAGGCACGGGGGAGGGGCAAACAACAGATGGCTGGCAACTAGAAGGCACAGTCGAGGCTGA
TCAGCGGGTTTAAACGGGCCCTCTAGATTAGGCAGGGGCCACCTGAGAAGTCTCGGTCTTAGACACGGTG
GTGCTGGCCTCATCGAATTCACCGGTGCGTCCACCGGTATCGATGGACAGAACATTAGAAGAAAAGCTGA
AGCTCTCCGTCATAGTCTTTGAATCAGAGCGGCTTGAGCAATTGCTGGTAAGATCCAGGCTAGAAGGCGT
GGCCTTAGGCCCGTCCTCAGGCTCCTCTTCATGAGCGCCCACCACTGTAGAAATAGTAGTTTCGAGCCGG
GACACTTTATAGACACTTCCCTGTGTCTGAAGGTATCTAGTACTTTTCATTTCGAGCCCCTCATAGTCTC
CTGCAGAAATAAAGGGGCAACACCGAAAGGCGTGCTTAAAGCCAAGGCGGAATCTATCATTGAGGCAGCA
GTAGATAATAGGATTATACATTGTACTTGACATTGCCAGCCACATTATAGCCAGATAAACCTGCTGTATG
AATTTCTTAAGGTACAGATCAGGATTGATATAAGGCAACAGGAAAAAAATGTGGAACGGAAGCCAGCATA
TAGCAAAGGTACAAACGACCACAATCATCATCTTGACTACCTTCCTTTTCGCGCTCACCTGTTCATGGTA
TCTATCGCTGGAGTCTCCGGGGATCTCAGAAGCCCACAACGTAATGCCCACGACTGTATAGGCGTAGCCT
ATCACAAGCAGTGGGAGGAAGTAGATAAGAACTGTAACACAGATGTGATAGACTTTTTCATAAATTTTAT
TGGGGTGCTCGGGCCATTCAATCATACACACCACCCGAGAAGGCATAGTCTC
